>Addgene plasmid #160168 | 26 pCOLI_S_HIS | depositor full sequence | sequence record 310324 | 26 pCOLI_S_HIS sequence 2455 bps
GTCGAGATCCCGGTGCCTAATGAGTGAGCTAACTTACATTAATTGCGTTGCGCTAATACGACTCACTATA
GGGAGACCACAACGGTTTCCCTCCGGCTCCGGAAATAATTTTGTTTAACTTTAAGAAGGAGATATACATA
TGGGCAGCAGCCATCATCATCATCATCACAGCAGCGGATCTCTGGAAGTTCTGTTCCAGGGGCCCGGATC
CCGGTCCGACATATGAGCGCGCGGAATTCAAAGGCCTACGTCGACGAGCTCACTAGTCGCGGCCGCTTTC
GAATCTAGAGCCTGCAGTCTCGACAAGCTTGTCGAGAAGTACTAGAGGATGTACAACGCGTGCGCGCTGA
TCCGGCTGCTAACAAAGCCCGAAAGGAAGCTGAGTTGGCTGCTGCCACCGCTGAGCAATAACTAGCATAA
CCCCTTGGGGCCTCTAAACGGGTCTTGAGGGGTTTTTTGCTGAAACCTCAGGCATTTGAGAAGCACACGG
TCACACTGCTTCCGGTAGTCAATAAACCGGTAAACCAGCAATAGACATAAGCGGCTATTTAACGACCCTG
CCCTGAACCGACGACCGGGTCATCGTGGCCGGATCTTGCGGCCCCTCGGCTTGAACGAATTGTTAGACAT
TATTTGCCGACTACCTTGGTGATCTCGCCTTTCACGTAGTGGACAAATTCTTCCAACTGATCTGCGCGCG
AGGCCAAGCGATCTTCTTCTTGTCCAAGATAAGCCTGTCTAGCTTCAAGTATGACGGGCTGATACTGGGC
CGGCAGGCGCTCCATTGCCCAGTCGGCAGCGACATCCTTCGGCGCGATTTTGCCGGTTACTGCGCTGTAC
CAAATGCGGGACAACGTAAGCACTACATTTCGCTCATCGCCAGCCCAGTCGGGCGGCGAGTTCCATAGCG
TTAAGGTTTCATTTAGCGCCTCAAATAGATCCTGTTCAGGAACCGGATCAAAGAGTTCCTCCGCCGCTGG
ACCTACCAAGGCAACGCTATGTTCTCTTGCTTTTGTCAGCAAGATAGCCAGATCAATGTCGATCGTGGCT
GGCTCGAAGATACCTGCAAGAATGTCATTGCGCTGCCATTCTCCAAATTGCAGTTCGCGCTTAGCTGGAT
AACGCCACGGAATGATGTCGTCGTGCACAACAATGGTGACTTCTACAGCGCGGAGAATCTCGCTCTCTCC
AGGGGAAGCCGAAGTTTCCAAAAGGTCGTTGATCAAAGCTCGCCGCGTTGTTTCATCAAGCCTTACGGTC
ACCGTAACCAGCAAATCAATATCACTGTGTGGCTTCAGGCCGCCATCCACTGCGGAGCCGTACAAATGTA
CGGCCAGCAACGTCGGTTCGAGATGGCGCTCGATGACGCCAACTACCTCTGATAGTTGAGTCGATACTTC
GGCGATCACCGCTTCCCTCATACTCTTCCTTTTTCAATATTATTGAAGCATTTATCAGGGTTATTGTCTC
ATGAGCGGATACATATTTGAATGTATTTAGAAAAATAAACAAATAGCTAGCTCACTCGGTCGCTACGCTC
CGGGCGTGAGACTGCGGCGGGCGCTGCGGACACATACAAAGTTACCCACAGATTCCGTGGATAAGCAGGG
GACTAACATGTGAGGCAAAACAGCAGGGCCGCGCCGGTGGCGTTTTTCCATAGGCTCCGCCCTCCTGCCA
GAGTTCACATAAACAGACGCTTTTCCGGTGCATCTGTGGGAGCCGTGAGGCTCAACCATGAATCTGACAG
TACGGGCGAAACCCGACAGGACTTAAAGATCCCCACCGTTTCCGGCGGGTCGCTCCCTCTTGCGCTCTCC
TGTTCCGACCCTGCCGTTTACCGGATACCTGTTCCGCCTTTCTCCCTTACGGGAAGTGTGGCGCTTTCTC
ATAGCTCACACACTGGTATCTCGGCTCGGTGTAGGTCGTTCGCTCCAAGCTGGGCTGTAAGCAAGAACTC
CCCGTTCAGCCCGACTGCTGCGCCTTATCCGGTAACTGTTCACTTGAGTCCAACCCGGAAAAGCACGGTA
AAACGCCACTGGCAGCAGCCATTGGTAACTGGGAGTTCGCAGAGGATTTGTTTAGCTAAACACGCGGTTG
CTCTTGAAGTGTGCGCCAAAGTCCGGCTACACTGGAAGGACAGATTTGGTTGCTGTGCTCTGCGAAAGCC
AGTTACCACGGTTAAGCAGTTCCCCAACTGACTTAACCTTCGATCAAACCACCTCCCCAGGTGGTTTTTT
CGTTTACAGGGCAAAAGATTACGCGCAGAAAAAAAGGATCTCAAGAAGATCCTTTGATCTTTTCTACTGA
ACCGCTCTAGATTTCAGTGCAATTTATCTCTTCAAATGTAGCACCTGAAGTCAGCCCCATACGATATAAG
TTGTAATTCTCATGTTAGTCATGCCCCGCGCCCACCGGAAGGAGCTGACTGGGTTGAAGGCTCTCAAGGG
CATCG
Features (pLannotate 1.2.2; 10 found; start..end, strand, type, name):
     20..41      -  protein_bind   CAP binding site: CAP binding activates transcription in the presence of cAMP. E. coli catabolite activator protein
     54..72      +  promoter       T7 promoter: promoter for bacteriophage T7 RNA polymerase
    110..132     +  RBS            RBS: efficient ribosome binding site from bacteriophage T7 gene 10 (Olins and Rangwala, 1989)
    152..168     +  CDS            capTEV™ (fragment): composite tag for in vivo biotinylation, TEV protease cleavage, and 6xHis tagging
    355..404     +  CDS            SET1 (fragment): solubility-enhancement tag derived from T7 phage gene 10B
    412..459     +  terminator     T7 terminator: transcription terminator for bacteriophage T7 RNA polymerase
    630..1421    -  CDS            SmR: aminoglycoside adenylyltransferase (Murphy, 1985); aadA; confers resistance to spectinomycin and streptomycin
   1422..1513    -  promoter       AmpR promoter: bla
   1561..2299    -  rep_origin     CloDF13 ori: Plasmids containing the CloDF13 (CDF) origin of replication can be propagated in E. coli cells that contain additional plasmids with compatible origins.
   2396..5       -  CDS            TcR (fragment) (across the origin): tetracycline efflux protein; tet; confers resistance to tetracycline
