[The description below was written by a language model from this plasmid's Addgene catalogue record and pLannotate feature annotations shown in this document.]
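Description:
26 pCOLI_S_HIS is an empty bacterial expression backbone from the InteBac vector suite, built on pCDF and designed for T7-driven protein production in E. coli. At only about 2.5 kb it is very compact. It replicates from the CloDF13 (CDF) origin, which is compatible with other common origin classes, so it can coexist in one cell with additional plasmids, a feature useful for co-expressing several proteins or the subunits of a complex. Selection relies on the aadA (SmR) aminoglycoside adenylyltransferase gene, which confers resistance to spectinomycin and streptomycin and is annotated here downstream of an AmpR (bla) promoter. The copy number is not recorded.

The expression cassette consists of a T7 promoter, the efficient ribosome binding site from phage T7 gene 10, a short N-terminal tag region, a custom multiple cloning site and a T7 terminator. According to the catalogue entry, the tag is a 6xHis sequence followed by a 3C protease cleavage site, so a gene inserted in frame (Gibson assembly is the stated cloning method) yields a protein that can be purified by metal-affinity chromatography and then freed of its tag. The custom MCS is intended to make inserts interchangeable across the InteBac bacterial and baculovirus vectors. Because transcription depends on T7 RNA polymerase, expression requires a host strain that supplies it.

Several automated annotations are short fragment matches: the "capTEV" hit most likely reflects the His-tag stretch, and the SET1, TcR and CAP binding site hits are probably residual or coincidental matches rather than functional elements. No lacI gene or lac operator is annotated in the feature table.
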