Addgene plasmid #160168: 26 pCOLI_S_HIS
Purpose: (Empty Backbone) N-term 6xHis 3C cleavable Spec resistant bacterial expression vector
Depositing lab: John Weir. Depositing organization: Friedrich Miescher Laboratory. Publication: InteBac - An integrated bacterial and baculovirus expression vector suite. Altmannova V, Blaha A, Astrinidis S, Reichle H, Weir JR. Protein Sci. 2020 Sep 21. doi: 10.1002/pro.3957. PubMed 32955754.
Backbone
  Vector backbone: pCDF
  Modifications to backbone: Custom MCS added to the vector for full compatibility within the InteBac system. 3C cleavable 6xHis fusion added to N-terminus.
  Vector type: Bacterial Expression
  Promoter: T7
  Tag / fusion protein: 6xHis (N terminal on backbone)
Growth in bacteria
  Bacterial resistance: Spectinomycin and Streptomycin, 50 & 50 μg/mL
  Growth temperature: 37°C
  Growth strain: DH5alpha
  Copy number: Unknown
Gene/Insert
  Cloning method: Gibson Cloning
  Sequencing primers: 5′ T7_fwd; 3′ T7_rev
Terms and licenses: Academic/Nonprofit Terms; Industry Terms: Not Available to Industry
How to cite: 26 pCOLI_S_HIS was a gift from John Weir (Addgene plasmid # 160168 ; http://n2t.net/addgene:160168 ; RRID:Addgene_160168)
