>Addgene plasmid #160168 | 26 pCOLI_S_HIS | addgene partial sequence | sequence record 318112 | Addgene NGS Result
GTCGAGATCCCGGTGCCTAATGAGTGAGCTAACTTACATTAATTGCGTTGCGCTAATACGACTCACTATA
GGGAGACCACAACGGTTTCCCTCCGGCTCCGGAAATAATTTTGTTTAACTTTAAGAAGGAGATATACATA
TGGGCAGCAGCCATCATCATCATCATCACAGCAGCGGATCTCTGGAAGTTCTGTTCCAGGGGCCCGGATC
CCGGTCCGACATATGAGCGCGCGGAATTCAAAGGCCTACGTCGACGAGCTCACTAGTCGCGGCCGCTTTC
GAATCTAGAGCCTGCAGTCTCGACAAGCTTGTCGAGAAGTACTAGAGGATGTACAACGCGTGCGCGCTGA
TCCGGCTGCTAACAAAGCCCGAAAGGAAGCTGAGTTGGCTGCTGCCACCGCTGAGCAATAACTAGCATAA
CCCCTTGGGGCCTCTAAACGGGTCTTGAGGGGTTTTTTGCTGAAACCTCAGGCATTTGAGAAGCACACGG
TCACACTGCTTCCGGTAGTCAATAAACCGGTAAACCAGCAATAGACATAAGCGGCTATTTAACGACCCTG
CCCTGAACCGACGACCGGGTCATCGTGGCCGGATCTTGCGGCCCCTCGGCTTGAACGAATTGTTAGACAT
TATTTGCCGACTACCTTGGTGATCTCGCCTTTCACGTAGTGGACAAATTCTTCCAACTGATCTGCGCGCG
AGGCCAAGCGATCTTCTTCTTGTCCAAGATAAGCCTGTCTAGCTTCAAGTATGACGGGCTGATACTGGGC
CGGCAGGCGCTCCATTGCCCAGTCGGCAGCGACATCCTTCGGCGCGATTTTGCCGGTTACTGCGCTGTAC
CAAATGCGGGACAACGTAAGCACTACATTTCGCTCATCGCCAGCCCAGTCGGGCGGCGAGTTCCATAGCG
TTAAGGTTTCATTTAGCGCCTCAAATAGATCCTGTTCAGGAACCGGATCAAAGAGTTCCTCCGCCGCTGG
ACCTACCAAGGCAACGCTATGTTCTCTTGCTTTTGTCAGCAAGATAGCCAGATCAATGTCGATCGTGGCT
GGCTCGAAGATACCTGCAAGAATGTCATTGCGCTGCCATTCTCCAAATTGCAGTTCGCGCTTAGCTGGAT
AACGCCACGGAATGATGTCGTCGTGCACAACAATGGTGACTTCTACAGCGCGGAGAATCTCGCTCTCTCC
AGGGGAAGCCGAAGTTTCCAAAAGGTCGTTGATCAAAGCTCGCCGCGTTGTTTCATCAAGCCTTACGGTC
ACCGTAACCAGCAAATCAATATCACTGTGTGGCTTCAGGCCGCCATCCACTGCGGAGCCGTACAAATGTA
CGGCCAGCAACGTCGGTTCGAGATGGCGCTCGATGACGCCAACTACCTCTGATAGTTGAGTCGATACTTC
GGCGATCACCGCTTCCCTCATACTCTTCCTTTTTCAATATTATTGAAGCATTTATCAGGGTTATTGTCTC
ATGAGCGGATACATATTTGAATGTATTTAGAAAAATAAACAAATAGCTAGCTCACTCGGTCGCTACGCTC
CGGGCGTGAGACTGCGGCGGGCGCTGCGGACACATACAAAGTTACCCACAGATTCCGTGGATAAGCAGGG
GACTAACATGTGAGGCAAAACAGCAGGGCCGCGCCGGTGGCGTTTTTCCATAGGCTCCGCCCTCCTGCCA
GAGTTCACATAAACAGACGCTTTTCCGGTGCATCTGTGGGAGCCGTGAGGCTCAACCATGAATCTGACAG
TACGGGCGAAACCCGACAGGACTTAAAGATCCCCACCGTTTCCGGCGGGTCGCTCCCTCTTGCGCTCTCC
TGTTCCGACCCTGCCGTTTACCGGATACCTGTTCCGCCTTTCTCCCTTACGGGAAGTGTGGCGCTTTCTC
ATAGCTCACACACTGGTATCTCGGCTCGGTGTAGGTCGTTCGCTCCAAGCTGGGCTGTAAGCAAGAACTC
CCCGTTCAGCCCGACTGCTGCGCCTTATCCGGTAACTGTTCACTTGAGTCCAACCCGGAAAAGCACGGTA
AAACGCCACTGGCAGCAGCCATTGGTAACTGGGAGTTCGCAGAGGATTTGTTTAGCTAAACACGCGGTTG
CTCTTGAAGTGTGCGCCAAAGTCCGGCTACACTGGAAGGACAGATTTGGTTGCTGTGCTCTGCGAAAGCC
AGTTACCACGGTTAAGCTTAACCTTCGATCAAACCACCTCCCCAGGTGGTTTTTTCGTTTACAGGGCAAA
AGATTACGCGCAGAAAAAAAGGATCTCAAGAAGATCCTTTGATCTTTTCTACTGAACCGCTCTAGATTTC
AGTGCAATTTATCTCTTCAAATGTAGCACCTGAAGTCAGCCCCATACGATATAAGTTGTAATTCTCATGT
TAGTCATGCCCCGCGCCCACCGGAAGGAGCTGACTGGGTTGAAGGCTCTCAAGGGCATCG
